>Addgene plasmid #165866 | pR6Kg-Alpha1spm | addgene full sequence | sequence record 335017 | Addgene NGS Result
GAATTCGTCTCAGGAGAGAGACCCCTGTTGACAATTAATCATCGGCATAGTATATCGGCATAGTATAATA
CGACAAGGTGAGGAACTAAACCCAGGAGGCAGATCATGACCATGATTACGCCAAGCTATTTAGGTGACAC
TATAGAATACTCAAGCTTGCATGCCTGCAGGTCGACTCTAGAGGATCCCCGGGTACCGAGCTCGAATTCG
CCCTATAGTGAGTCGTATTACAATTCACTGGCCGTCGTTTTACAACGTCGTGACTGGGAAAACCCTGGCG
TTACCCAACTTAATCGCCTTGCAGCACATCCCCCTTTCGCCAGCTGGCGTAATAGCGAAGAGGCCCGCAC
CGATCGCCCTTCCCAACAGTTGCGCAGCCTGAATGGCGAATGACGCCTGATGCGGTATTTTCTCCTTACG
CATCTGTGCGGTATTTCACACCGCATATGGTGCACTCTCAGTACAATCTGCTCTGATGCCGCATAGGGTC
TCTCGCTGTCATGAGACGAATTCTGACGTACCGCGGCCGCGTAGAGGATCTGTTGATCAGCAGTTCAACC
TGTTGATAGTACGTACTAAGCTCTCATGTTTCACGTACTAAGCTCTCATGTTTAACGTACTAAGCTCTCA
TGTTTAACGAACTAAACCCTCATGGCTAACGTACTAAGCTCTCATGGCTAACGTACTAAGCTCTCATGTT
TCACGTACTAAGCTCTCATGTTTGAACAATAAAATTAATATAAATCAGCAACTTAAATAGCCTCTAAGGT
TTTAAGTTTTATAAGAAAAAAAAGAATATATAAGGCTTTTAAAGCTTTTAAGGTTTAACGGTTGTGGACA
ACAAGCCAGGGATGTAACGCACTGAGAAGCCCTTAGAGCCTCTCAAAGCAATTTTGAGTGACACAGGAAC
ACTTAACGGCTGACATGTGATGAAGTTTTAAATCAATCTAAAGTATATATGTGTAACATTGGTCTAGTGA
TTATTTGCCGACTACTTTGGTGATCTCGCCTTTAACGTAGTGGACAAACTCTTCCAACTGATCTGCGCGC
GAGGCCAAACGATCTTCTTCTTGTCCAAGATAAGCCTGTCTAGCTTCAAGTATGACGGGCTGATACTGGG
CCGGCAGGCGCTCCATTGCCCAGTCGGCAGCTACATCCTTCGGCGCGATTTTGCCGGTTACTGCGCTGTA
CCAAATGCGGGACAACGTAAGCACTACATTTCGCTCATCGCCAGCCCAGTCGGGCGGCGAGTTCCATAGC
GTTAAGGTTTCATTTAGCGCCTCAAATAGATCCTGTTCAGGAACCGGATCAAAGAGTTCCTCCGCCGCTG
GACCTACCAACGCAACGCTATGTTCTCTTGCTTTTGTCAGCAAGATAGCCAGATCAATGTCGATGGTGGC
TGGCTCGAAGATACCTGCAAGAATGTCATTGCGCTGCCATTCTCCAAATTGCAGTTCGCGCTTAGCTGGA
TAACGCCACGGAATGATGTCGTCGTGAACAACAATGGTGACTTCTACAGCGCGGAGAATCTCGCTCTCTC
CAGGGGAAGCCGAAGTTTCCAAAAGGTCGTTGATCAAAGCTCGCCGCGTTGTTTCATCAAGCCTTACCGT
CACCGTAACCAGCAAATCAATATCGCTGTGTGGCTTCAGGCCGCCATCCACTGCGGAGCCGTACAAATGT
ACGGCCAGCAACGTCGGTTCGAGATGGCGCTCGATGACGCCAACTACCTCTGATAGTTGAGTCGATACTT
CGGCGATCACCGCTTCCCTCATAATGTTTAACTTTGTTTTAGGGCGACTGCCCTGCTGCGTAACATCGTT
GCTGCTCCATAACATCAAACATCGACCCACGGCGTAACGCGCTTGCTGCTTGGATGCCCGAGGCATAGAC
TGTACCCCAAAAAAACAGTCATAACAAGCCATGAAAACCGCCACTGCGCCGTTACCACCGCTGCGTTCGG
TCAAGGTTCTGGACCAGTTGCGTGAGCGCATACGCTACTTGCATTACAGCTTACGAACCGAACAGGCTTA
TGTCCACTGGGTTCGTGCCTTCATCCGTTTCCACGGTGTGCGTCACCCGGCAACCTTGTGTAGCAGCGAA
GTCGAGGCATTTCTGTCCTGGCTGGTAAC
Features (pLannotate 1.2.2; 10 found; start..end, strand, type, name):
     27..74      +  promoter       EM7 promoter: synthetic bacterial promoter&nbsp
    128..146     +  promoter       SP6 promoter: promoter for bacteriophage SP6 RNA polymerase
    153..209     -  misc_feature   MCS: pUC18/19 multiple cloning site
    212..230     -  promoter       T7 promoter: promoter for bacteriophage T7 RNA polymerase
    233..390     +  CDS            lacZα (fragment): LacZα fragment of β-galactosidase; lacZ fragment
    396..486     -  misc_feature   bom (fragment): basis of mobility region from pBR322
    569..925     +  rep_origin     R6K γ ori: γ replication origin from E. coli plasmid R6K; requires the R6K initiator protein pi for replication
    984..1772    -  CDS            aadA: S3AD_ECOLX - Experimental evidence at protein level: Swiss-Prot protein existence level 1. Mediates bacterial resistance to the antibiotics streptomycin and spectinomycin. From Escherichia coli.
   1779..1835    -  CDS            GmR (fragment): gentamycin acetyltransferase; aacC1; confers resistance to gentamycin
   2011..2034    -  promoter       Pc promoter (fragment): intI1 (promoter lies within the coding sequence); class 1 integron promoter
