[The description below was written by a language model from this plasmid's Addgene catalogue record and pLannotate feature annotations shown in this document.]
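Description:
pR6Kg-Alpha1spm is an empty synthetic-biology cloning backbone, described as a modified Alpha-level (position Alpha1) GB (presumably GoldenBraid) cloning vector built on a minimal pR6Kg backbone. The sequenced record is only about 2.1 kb. Its defining property is the R6K γ origin of replication, which is conditionally replicative. It fires only when the R6K initiator protein pi, encoded by the pir gene, is supplied in trans by the host. The plasmid therefore has to be maintained in pir-expressing E. coli such as the DH10B-derived EC100D pir or pir116 strains, where it is listed as high copy, and it cannot persist in standard cloning strains. Selection is by spectinomycin through the aadA aminoglycoside adenylyltransferase gene. The annotation also detects a short gentamicin acetyltransferase fragment and a partial class 1 integron Pc promoter upstream of aadA, which suggests the resistance cassette came from an integron context. A fragment of the pBR322 bom region is also annotated.

The cloning site is a small screening cassette rather than a payload, and no insert is recorded. A synthetic bacterial EM7 promoter lies upstream of a region containing SP6 and T7 phage promoters flanking a pUC18/19-type multiple cloning site, followed by a lacZα fragment. This arrangement supports the blue-white screening named in the record: replacing the lacZα cassette with assembled parts gives white colonies. The feature table does not annotate the type IIS restriction sites that a modular assembly vector of this kind would use, so their identity and layout cannot be stated here. The associated publication concerns drug-based selection and counterselection in Drosophila, but the record assigns this backbone no role beyond serving as an assembly destination vector.
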