Addgene plasmid #165866: pR6Kg-Alpha1spm
Purpose: (Empty Backbone) Modified Alpha level R6K_ origin GB Cloning vector, Conditionally replicative ori, requires pir gene expression requires pir gene expression requires EC100D or EC100D116 bacterial strain (DH10B derived) uses blue-white screening
Depositing lab: Koen Venken. Depositing organization: Baylor College of Medicine. Publication: Multiplexed drug-based selection and counterselection genetic manipulations in Drosophila. Matinyan N, Karkhanis MS, Gonzalez Y, Jain A, Saltzman A, Malovannaya A, Sarrion-Perdigones A, Dierick HA, Venken KJT. Cell Rep. 2021 Sep 14;36(11):109700. doi: 10.1016/j.celrep.2021.109700. PubMed 34525356.
Backbone
  Vector backbone: pR6Kg
  Backbone size (bp): 1648
  Vector type: Synthetic Biology
Growth in bacteria
  Bacterial resistance: Spectinomycin, 50 μg/mL
  Growth temperature: 37°C
  Growth strain: EC100Dpir116
  Copy number: High Copy
Gene/Insert
  Gene/Insert name: None
Terms and licenses: Academic/Nonprofit Terms; Industry Terms: Not Available to Industry
Depositor comments: Alpha1
How to cite: pR6Kg-Alpha1spm was a gift from Koen Venken (Addgene plasmid # 165866 ; http://n2t.net/addgene:165866 ; RRID:Addgene_165866)
